>Addgene plasmid #25521 | RAB1A | depositor partial sequence | sequence record 11925 | Author sequence
CCCGAATATGATTATTTATTCAAGTTACTTCTGATTGGCGACTCAGGGGTTGGAAAGTCTTGCCTTCTTC
TTAGGTTTGCAGATGATACATATACAGAAAGCTACATCAGCACAATTGGTGTGGATTTCAAAATAAGAAC
TATAGAGTTAGACGGGAAAACAATCAAGCTTCAAATATGGGACACAGCAGGCCAGGAAAGATTTCGAACA
ATCACCTCCAGTTATTACAGAGGAGCCCATGGCATCATAGTTGTGTATGATGTGACAGATCAGGAGTCCT
TCAATAATGTTAAACAGTGGCTGCAGGAAATAGATCGTTATGCCAGTGAAAATGTCAACAAATTGTTGGT
AGGGAACAAATGTGATCTGACCACAAAGAAAGTAGTAGACTACACAACAGCGAAGGAATTTGCTGATTCC
CTTGGAATTCCGTTTTTGGAAACCAGTGCTAAGAATGCAACGAATGTAGAACAGTCTTTCATGACGATGG
CAGCTGAGATTAAAAAGCGAATGGGT
