>Addgene plasmid #25521 | RAB1A | addgene partial sequence | sequence record 31504 | 25521 with T7
CCTCTGAATAATTTTGTTTAACTTTAAGAAGGAGATATACCATGGGCAGCAGCCATCATCATCATCATCA
CAGCAGCGGCCTGGTTCCGCGTGGTAGTCCCGAATATGATTATTTATTCAAGTTACTTCTGATTGGCGAC
TCAGGGGTTGGAAAGTCTTGCCTTCTTCTTAGGTTTGCAGATGATACATATACAGAAAGCTACATCAGCA
CAATTGGTGTGGATTTCAAAATAAGAACTATAGAGTTAGACGGGAAAACAATCAAGCTTCAAATATGGGA
CACAGCAGGCCAGGAAAGATTTCGAACAATCACCTCCAGTTATTACAGAGGAGCCCATGGCATCATAGTT
GTGTATGATGTGACAGATCAGGAGTCCTTCAATAATGTTAAACAGTGGCTGCAGGAAATAGATCGTTATG
CCAGTGAAAATGTCAACAAATTGTTGGTAGGGAACAAATGTGATCTGACTACAAAGAAAGTAGTAGACTA
CACAACAGCGAAGGAATTTGCTGATTCCCTTGGAATTCCGTTTTTGGAAACCAGTGCTAAGAATGCAACG
AATGTAGAACAGTCTTTCATGACGATGGCAGCTGAGATTAAAAAGCGAATGGGTTGATGACGAAGCTTGC
GGCCGCACTCGAGCACCACCACCACCACCACTGAGATCCGGCTGCTAACAAAGCCCGAAAGGAAGCTGAG
TTGGCTGCTGCCACCGCTGAGCAATAACTAGCATAACCCCTTG
