[The description below was written by a language model from this plasmid's Addgene catalogue record.]
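Description:
RAB1A is a bacterial expression plasmid built on pET28a-LIC, a ligation-independent-cloning derivative of the pET28a vector produced by a structural genomics group. The backbone is listed at 7328 bp without insert. The plasmid carries kanamycin resistance for selection and is recorded as low copy. No feature table accompanies the entry, so the origin of replication, promoter and terminator are not explicitly annotated. However, the listed sequencing primers (T7 forward and T7 terminator) match the standard pET arrangement, in which the insert sits between a T7 promoter and T7 terminator and is transcribed by T7 RNA polymerase in a suitable E. coli expression host.

The insert is a 516 bp fragment of human RAB1A (also known as RAB1 or YPT1), which encodes a small Ras-family GTPase involved in vesicular trafficking between the endoplasmic reticulum and the Golgi. It is fused to an N-terminal His tag, which allows the recombinant protein to be purified by immobilised metal affinity chromatography. The record states that the construct may not contain the full open reading frame. This is typical of crystallography constructs, where boundaries are often trimmed to remove flexible regions and favour a well-behaved domain, but the exact residue boundaries are not given.

The stated purpose is bacterial production of RAB1A protein for structure determination, and the depositor links the construct to a deposited Protein Data Bank structure of the protein. It would also suit other work that needs purified recombinant RAB1A, such as biochemical or binding assays.
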