Addgene plasmid #25521: RAB1A
Purpose: Bacterial expression for structure determination; may not be full ORF
Depositing lab: Cheryl Arrowsmith. Depositing organization: University of Toronto.
Backbone
  Vector backbone: pET28a-LIC
  Backbone manufacturer: SGC
  Backbone size w/o insert (bp): 7328
  Vector type: Bacterial Expression
Growth in bacteria
  Bacterial resistance: Kanamycin, 50 μg/mL
  Growth temperature: 37°C
  Growth strain: DH5alpha
  Copy number: Low Copy
Gene/Insert
  Gene/Insert name: RAB1A (alt names: PDB: 2FOL; DKFZP564B163, RAB1, YPT1)
  Species: H. sapiens (human)
  Insert size (bp): 516
  Entrez Gene: RAB1A (a.k.a. RAB1, YPT1)
  Tag / fusion protein: His (N terminal on insert)
  Cloning method: Restriction Enzyme
  Sequencing primers: 5′ T7; 3′ T7-term
Terms and licenses: Academic/Nonprofit Terms; Industry Terms: Not Available to Industry
Depositor comments: PDB: 2FOL http://www.thesgc.org/structures/2FOL/
How to cite: RAB1A was a gift from Cheryl Arrowsmith (Addgene plasmid # 25521 ; http://n2t.net/addgene:25521 ; RRID:Addgene_25521)
